>Addgene plasmid #205033 | pET-6xHis-GFP(0)-L1 | addgene full sequence | sequence record 405643 | Addgene NGS Result
TAATACGACTCACTATAGGGGAATTGTGAGCGGATAACAATTCCCCTCTAGAAATAATTTTGTTTAACTT
TAAGAAGGAGATATACCATGGGTCATCACCACCACCATCACGGTGGCGCTAGCAAAGGTGAACGTCTGTT
TACTGGTGTAGTACCGATCTTAGTGGAATTAGACGGCGACGTGAACGGTCATAAATTTAGCGTGCGCGGC
GAGGGCGAAGGTGACGCTACCAATGGTAAATTGACCCTGAAGTTTATTTGCACAACAGGCAAATTACCCG
TTCCGTGGCCCACCTTAGTGACCACCCTGACCTATGGCGTTCAGTGCTTCAGTCGTTACCCTGATCATAT
GAAACAACACGATTTTTTCAAATCAGCCATGCCTGAAGGATATGTTCAAGAGCGTACAATCAGCTTCAAG
GACGATGGCACCTATAAAACGCGTGCGGAAGTGAAATTTGAAGGCGACACATTAGTAAATCGTATCGAAC
TGAAAGGTCGTGACTTCAAAGAAGACGGCAACATTTTAGGCCATAAACTGGAATATAACTTTAATTCTCA
TAACGTGTATATTACGGCCGATAAACAGAAGAATGGTATCAAGGCAAATTTCAAAATTCGCCATAACGTG
GAGGACGGCAGCGTTCAATTAGCGGATCATTATCAACAAAACACGCCGATTGGTGATGGGCCTGTACTGT
TACCTCGCAACCACTACCTGAGCACCCAATCTGCCCTGAGCAAAGATCCGAAAGAAAAACGCGATCACAT
GGTTCTGTTAGAATTCGTGACCACTGCAGGCATTACGCACGGAATGGACGAACGCTACAAGGGTCGAAGA
GGGAAGAAATCGCGGAAGTAATAACTCGAGTCTGGTAAAGAAACCGCTGCTGCGAAATTTGAACGCCAGC
ACATGGACTCGTCTACTAGCGCAGCTTAATTAACCTAGGCTGCTGCCACCGCTGAGCAATAACTAGCATA
ACCCCTTGGGGCCTCTAAACGGGTCTTGAGGGGTTTTTTGCTGAAAGGAGGAACTATATCCGGATTGGCG
AATGGG
[124 nt withheld, positions 1057-1180]
C
[91 nt withheld, positions 1182-1272]
A
[49 nt withheld, positions 1274-1322]
CCTTTGACGTTGGAGTCCACGTTCTTT
[37 nt withheld, positions 1350-1386]
ACCCTATCTCGGTCTATTCTTTTGATTTATAAGGGATTTTGCCGATTTCGGCCTATTGGTTAAAAAATGA
GCTGATTTAACAAAAATTTAACGCGAATTTTAACAAAATATTAACGTTTACAATTTCTGGCGGCACGATG
GCATGAGATTATCAAAAAGGATCTTCACCTAGATCCTTTTAAATTAAAAATGAAGTTTTAAATCAATCTA
AAGTATATATGAGTAAACTTGGTCTGACAGTTACCAATGCTTAATCAGTGAGGCACCTATCTCAGCGATC
TGTCTATTTCGTTCATCCATAGTTGCCTGACTCCCCGTCGTGTAGATAACTACGATACGGGAGGGCTTAC
CATCTGGCCCCAGTGCTGCAATGATACCGCGAGACCCACGCTCACCGGCTCCAGATTTATCAGCAATAAA
CCAGCCAGCCGGAAGGGCCGAGCGCAGAAGTGGTCCTGCAACTTTATCCGCCTCCATCCAGTCTATTAAT
TGTTGCCGGGAAGCTAGAGTAAGTAGTTCGCCAGTTAATAGTTTGCGCAACGTTGTTGCCATTGCTACAG
GCATCGTGGTGTCACGCTCGTCGTTTGGTATGGCTTCATTCAGCTCCGGTTCCCAACGATCAAGGCGAGT
TACATGATCCCCCATGTTGTGCAAAAAAGCGGTTAGCTCCTTCGGTCCTCCGATCGTTGTCAGAAGTAAG
TTGGCCGCAGTGTTATCACTCATGGTTATGGCAGCACTGCATAATTCTCTTACTGTCATGCCATCCGTAA
GATGCTTTTCTGTGACTGGTGAGTACTCAACCAAGTCATTCTGAGAATAGTGTATGCGGCGACCGAGTTG
CTCTTGCCCGGCGTCAATACGGGATAATACCGCGCCACATAGCAGAACTTTAAAAGTGCTCATCATTGGA
AAACGTTCTTCGGGGCGAAAACTCTCAAGGATCTTACCGCTGTTGAGATCCAGTTCGATGTAACCCACTC
GTGCACCCAACTGATCTTCAGCATCTTTTACTTTCACCAGCGTTTCTGGGTGAGCAAAAACAGGAAGGCA
AAATGCCGCAAAAAAGGGAATAAGGGCGACACGGAAATGTTGAATACTCATACTCTTCCTTTTTCAATCA
TGATTGAAGCATTTATCAGGGTTATTGTCTCATGAGCGGATACATATTTGAATGTATTTAGAAAAATAAA
CAAATAGGTCATGACCAAAATCCCTTAACGTGAGTTTTCGTTCCACTGAGCGTCAGACCCCGTAGAAAAG
ATCAAAGGATCTTCTTGAGATCCTTTTTTTCTGCGCGTAATCTGCTGCTTGCAAACAAAAAAACCACCGC
TACCAGCGGTGGTTTGTTTGCCGGATCAAGAGCTACCAACTCTTTTTCCGAAGGTAACTGGCTTCAGCAG
AGCGCAGATACCAAATACTGTCCTTCTAGTGTAGCCGTAGTTAGGCCACCACTTCAAGAACTCTGTAGCA
CCGCCTACATACCTCGCTCTGCTAATCCTGTTACCAGTGGCTGCTGCCAGTGGCGATAAGTCGTGTCTTA
CCGGGTTGGACTCAAGACGATAGTTACCGGATAAGGCGCAGCGGTCGGGCTGAACGGGGGGTTCGTGCAC
ACAGCCCAGCTTGGAGCGAACGACCTACACCGAACTGAGATACCTACAGCGTGAGCTATGAGAAAGCGCC
ACGCTTCCCGAAGGGAGAAAGGCGGACAGGTATCCGGTAAGCGGCAGGGTCGGAACAGGAGAGCGCACGA
GGGAGCTTCCAGGGGGAAACGCCTGGTATCTTTATAGTCCTGTCGGGTTTCGCCACCTCTGACTTGAGCG
TCGATTTTTGTGATGCTCGTCAGGGGGGCGGAGCCTATGGAAAAACGCCAGCAACGCGGCCTTTTTACGG
TTCCTGGCCTTTTGCTGGCCTTTTGCTCACATGTTCTTTCCTGCGTTATCCCCTGATTCTGTGGATAACC
GTATTACCGCCTTTGAGTGAGCTGATACCGCTCGCCGCAGCCGAACGACCGAGCGCAGCGAGTCAGTGAG
CGAGGAAGCGGAAGAGCGCCTGATGCGGTATTTTCTCCTTACGCATCTGTGCGGTATTTCACACCGCAAT
GGTGCACTCTCAGTACAATCTGCTCTGATGCCGCATAGTTAAGCCAGTATACACTCCGCTATCGCTACGT
GACTGGGTCATGGCTGCGCCCCGACACCCGCCAACACCCGCTGACGCGCCCTGACGGGCTTGTCTGCTCC
CGGCATCCGCTTACAGACAAGCTGTGACCGTCTCCGGGAGCTGCATGTGTCAGAGGTTTTCACCGTCATC
ACCGAAACGCGCGAGGCAGCTGCGGTAAAGCTCATCAGCGTGGTCGTGAAGCGATTCACAGATGTCTGCC
TGTTCATCCGCGTCCAGCTCGTTGAGTTTCTCCAGAAGCGTTAATGTCTGGCTTCTGATAAAGCGGGCCA
TGTTAAGGGCGGTTTTTTCCTGTTTGGTCACTGATGCCTCCGTGTAAGGGGGATTTCTGTTCATGGGGGT
AATGATACCGATGAAACGAGAGAGGATGCTCACGATACGGGTTACTGATGATGAACATGCCCGGTTACTG
GAACGTTGTGAGGGTAAACAACTGGCGGTATGGATGCGGCGGGACCAGAGAAAAATCACTCAGGGTCAAT
GCCAGCGCTTCGTTAATACAGATGTAGGTGTTCCACAGGGTAGCCAGCAGCATCCTGCGATGCAGATCCG
GAACATAATGGTGCAGGGCGCTGACTTCCGCGTTTCCAGACTTTACGAAACACGGAAACCGAAGACCATT
CATGTTGTTGCTCAGGTCGCAGACGTTTTGCAGCAGCAGTCGCTTCACGTTCGCTCGCGTATCGGTGATT
CATTCTGCTAACCAGTAAGGCAACCCCGCCAGCCTAGCCGGGTCCTCAACGACAGGAGCACGATCATGCT
AGTCATGCCCCGCGCCCACCGGAAGGAGCTGACTGGGTTGAAGGCTCTCAAGGGCATCGGTCGAGATCCC
GGTGCCTAATGAGTGAGCTAACTTACATTAATTGCGTTGCGCTCACTGCCCGCTTTCCAGTCGGGAAACC
TGTCGTGCCAGCTGCATTAATGAATCGGCCAACGCGCGGGGAGAGGCGGTTTGCGTATTGGGCGCCAGGG
TGGTTTTTCTTTTCACCAGTGAGACGGGCAACAGCTGATTGCCCTTCACCGCCTGGCCCTGAGAGAGTTG
CAGCAAGCGGTCCACGCTGGTTTGCCCCAGCAGGCGAAAATCCTGTTTGATGGTGGTTAACGGCGGGATA
TAACATGAGCTGTCTTCGGTATCGTCGTATCCCACTACCGAGATGTCCGCACCAACGCGCAGCCCGGACT
CGGTAATGGCGCGCATTGCGCCCAGCGCCATCTGATCGTTGGCAACCAGCATCGCAGTGGGAACGATGCC
CTCATTCAGCATTTGCATGGTTTGTTGAAAACCGGACATGGCACTCCAGTCGCCTTCCCGTTCCGCTATC
GGCTGAATTTGATTGCGAGTGAGATATTTATGCCAGCCAGCCAGACGCAGACGCGCCGAGACAGAACTTA
ATGGGCCCGCTAACAGCGCGATTTGCTGGTGACCCAATGCGACCAGATGCTCCACGCCCAGTCGCGTACC
GTCTTCATGGGAGAAAATAATACTGTTGATGGGTGTCTGGTCAGAGACATCAAGAAATAACGCCGGAACA
TTAGTGCAGGCAGCTTCCACAGCAATGGCATCCTGGTCATCCAGCGGATAGTTAATGATCAGCCCACTGA
CGCGTTGCGCGAGAAGATTGTGCACCGCCGCTTTACAGGCTTCGACGCCGCTTCGTTCTACCATCGACAC
CACCACGCTGGCACCCAGTTGATCGGCGCGAGATTTAATCGCCGCGACAATTTGCGACGGCGCGTGCAGG
GCCAGACTGGAGGTGGCAACGCCAATCAGCAACGACTGTTTGCCCGCCAGTTGTTGTGCCACGCGGTTGG
GAATGTAATTCAGCTCCGCCATCGCCGCTTCCACTTTTTCCCGCGTTTTCGCAGAAACGTGGCTGGCCTG
GTTCACCACGCGGGAAACGGTCTGATAAGAGACACCGGCATACTCTGCGACATCGTATAACGTTACTGGT
TTCACATTCACCACCCTGAATTGACTCTCTTCCGGGCGCTATCATGCCATACCGCGAAAGGTTTTGCGCC
ATTCGATGGTGTCCGGGATCTCGACGCTCTCCCTTATGCGACTCCTGCATTAGGAAGCAGCCCAGTAGTA
GGTTGAGGCCGTTGAGCACCGCCGCCGCAAGGAATGGTGCATGCAAGGAGATGGCGCCCAACAGTCCCCC
GGCCACGGGGCCTGCCACCATACCCACGCCGAAACAAGCGCTCATGAGCCCGAAGTGGCGAGCCCGATCT
TCCCCATCGGTGATGTCGGCGATATAGGCGCCAGCAACCGCACCTGTGGCGCCGGTGATGCCGGCCACGA
TGCGTCCGGCGTAGAGGATCGAGATCGATCTCGATCCCGCGAAAT
Features (pLannotate 1.2.2; 19 found; start..end, strand, type, name):
      1..19      +  promoter       T7 promoter: promoter for bacteriophage T7 RNA polymerase
     20..44      +  protein_bind   lac operator: The lac repressor binds to the lac operator to inhibit transcription in E. coli. This inhibition can be relieved by adding lactose or isopropyl-β-D-thiogalactopyranoside (IPTG). lac repressor encoded by lacI
     59..81      +  RBS            RBS: efficient ribosome binding site from bacteriophage T7 gene 10 (Olins and Rangwala, 1989)
    121..831     +  CDS            Superfolder GFP: Superfolder GFP is a basic (constitutively fluorescent) green fluorescent protein published in 2005, derived from Aequorea victoria. It is reported to be a very rapidly-maturing weak dimer.
    877..918     +  CDS            S-Tag (fragment): affinity and epitope tag derived from pancreatic ribonuclease A
    948..965     +  CDS            SET1 (fragment): solubility-enhancement tag derived from T7 phage gene 10B
    973..1020    +  terminator     T7 terminator: transcription terminator for bacteriophage T7 RNA polymerase
   1057..1512    +  rep_origin     f1 ori (sequence partly withheld): f1 bacteriophage origin of replication; arrow indicates direction of (+) strand synthesis
   1627..2487    -  CDS            AmpR: β-lactamase; bla; confers resistance to ampicillin, carbenicillin, and related antibiotics
   2488..2580    -  promoter       AmpR promoter: bla
   2661..3249    +  rep_origin     ori: high-copy-number ColE1/pMB1/pBR322/pUC origin of replication
   3435..3574    -  misc_feature   bom: basis of mobility region from pBR322
   3676..3867    -  CDS            rop: Rop protein, which maintains plasmids at low copy number; rop
   3884..4264    +  CDS            YPB1_ECOLX: Protein predicted: Swiss-Prot protein existence level 4. From Escherichia coli.
   4326..4390    -  CDS            TcR (fragment): tetracycline efflux protein; tet; confers resistance to tetracycline
   4405..4426    -  protein_bind   CAP binding site: CAP binding activates transcription in the presence of cAMP. E. coli catabolite activator protein
   4439..5521    -  CDS            lacI: lac repressor; lacI; The lac repressor binds to the lac operator to inhibit transcription in E. coli. This inhibition can be relieved by adding lactose or isopropyl-β-D-thiogalactopyranoside (IPTG).
   5522..5599    -  promoter       lacI promoter: lacI
   5607..5886    -  CDS            TcR (fragment): tetracycline efflux protein; tet; confers resistance to tetracycline
