[The description below was written by a language model from this plasmid's Addgene catalogue record and pLannotate feature annotations shown in this document.]
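Description:
pET-6xHis-GFP(0)-L1 is a 5.9 kb bacterial expression plasmid built on the pETDuet backbone and designed for IPTG-inducible protein production in E. coli strains that supply T7 RNA polymerase. It replicates from a ColE1/pBR322-type origin; the catalogue lists it as high copy, although the annotated backbone also retains the bom site and the rop gene, which normally moderates copy number. Selection is by ampicillin through the β-lactamase gene and its own promoter. An f1 origin is also present, and short tetracycline-resistance fragments are non-functional remnants of the pBR322 lineage. A plasmid-borne lacI gene with its promoter provides the repressor that acts on the lac operator placed just downstream of the T7 promoter, keeping expression off until induction.

The payload, cloned between NcoI and XhoI, is a superfolder GFP-derived open reading frame driven by the T7 promoter/lac operator and the phage T7 gene 10 ribosome binding site, and followed by the T7 terminator. The GFP carries five substitutions to basic residues (E16R, I138R, D207R, N222K, L246R); the "GFP(0)" name suggests an engineered net charge, though the record does not state this explicitly. It has an N-terminal polyhistidine tag for affinity purification and a C-terminal fusion to one copy of a short arginine- and lysine-rich, charge-patterned cationic peptide (L1). The S-tag and SET1 fragments annotated downstream of the insert are backbone leftovers, and the record does not indicate that they are part of the expressed protein. The stated purpose is to promote and visualise biomolecular condensate formation inside E. coli, as part of a study of how charge-patterned disordered peptides tune intracellular phase separation.
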