Addgene plasmid #205033: pET-6xHis-GFP(0)-L1
Purpose: Fluorescent protein with charge-patterned cationic peptide to promote biomolecular condensate formation in E. coli
Depositing lab: Allie Obermeyer. Depositing organization: Columbia University. Publication: Charge-Patterned Disordered Peptides Tune Intracellular Phase Separation in Bacteria. Liao J, Yeong V, Obermeyer AC. ACS Synth Biol. 2024 Feb 3. doi: 10.1021/acssynbio.3c00564. PubMed 38308651.
Backbone
  Vector backbone: pETDuet
  Vector type: Bacterial Expression
Growth in bacteria
  Bacterial resistance: Ampicillin, 100 μg/mL
  Growth temperature: 37°C
  Growth strain: DH5alpha
  Copy number: High Copy
Gene/Insert
  Gene/Insert name: GFP(0)-L1 (alt name: GFP(0)-(GRRGKKSRK)1)
  Species: Other
  Mutation: E16R, I138R, D207R, N222K, L246R
  Tag / fusion protein: MGHHHHHGGA (N terminal on insert); GRRGKKSRK (C terminal on insert)
  Cloning method: Restriction Enzyme; 5′ cloning site NcoI (unknown if destroyed); 3′ cloning site XhoI (unknown if destroyed)
  Sequencing primers: 5′ T7; 3′ T7-term
Terms and licenses: Academic/Nonprofit Terms; Industry Terms: Not Available to Industry
How to cite: pET-6xHis-GFP(0)-L1 was a gift from Allie Obermeyer (Addgene plasmid # 205033 ; http://n2t.net/addgene:205033 ; RRID:Addgene_205033)
